>Addgene plasmid #44803 | pFSBC39 | depositor full sequence | sequence record 61411 | pFSBC39 sequence 2406 bps
GCGCCCAATACGCAAACCGCCTCTCCCCGCGCGTTGGCCGATTCATTAATGCAGCTGGCACGACAGGTTT
CCCGACTGGAAAGCGGGCAGTGAGCGCAACGCAATTAAAATGATACGGCGACCACCGAGATCTACACTCT
TTCCCTACACGACGCTCTTCCGATCTTTTAGAGTAAAACGACGGCCAGTTACGCATCTGTGCGGTATTTC
ACACCGCATATGGTGCACTCTCAGTACAATCTGCTCTGATGCCGCATAGTTAAGCCAGCCCCGACACCCG
CCAACACCCGCTGACGCGCCCTGACGGGCTTGTCTGCTCCCGGCATCCGCTTACAGACAAGCTGTGACCG
TCTCCGGGAGCTGCATGTGTCAGAGGTTTTCACCGTCATCACCGAAACGCGCGAGACGAAAGGGCCTCGT
GATACGCCTATTTTTATAGGTTAATGTCATGATAATAATGGTTTCTTAGACGTCAGGTGGCACTTTTCGG
GGAAATGTGCGCGGAACCCCTATTTGTTTATTTTTCTAAATACATTCAAATATGTATCCGCTCATGAGAC
AATAACCCTGATAAATGCTTCAATAATATTGAAAAAGGAAGAGTATGAGTATTCAACATTTCCGTGTCGC
CCTTATTCCCTTTTTTGCGGCATTTTGCCTTCCTGTTTTTGCTCACCCAGAAACGCTGGTGAAAGTAAAA
GATGCTGAAGATCAGTTGGGTGCACGAGTGGGTTACATCGAACTGGATCTCAACAGCGGTAAGATCCTTG
AGAGTTTTCGCCCCGAAGAACGTTTTCCAATGATGAGCACTTTTAAAGTTCTGCTATGTGGCGCGGTATT
ATCCCGTATTGACGCCGGGCAAGAGCAACTCGGTCGCCGCATACACTATTCTCAGAATGACTTGGTTGAG
TACTCACCAGTCACAGAAAAGCATCTTACGGATGGCATGACAGTAAGAGAATTATGCAGTGCTGCCATAA
CCATGAGTGATAACACTGCGGCCAACTTACTTCTGACAACGATCGGAGGACCGAAGGAGCTAACCGCTTT
TTTGCACAACATGGGGGATCATGTAACTCGCCTTGATCGTTGGGAACCGGAGCTGAATGAAGCCATACCA
AACGACGAGCGTGACACCACGATGCCTGTAGCAATGGCAACAACGTTGCGCAAACTATTAACTGGCGAAC
TACTTACTCTAGCTTCCCGGCAACAATTAATAGACTGGATGGAGGCGGATAAAGTTGCAGGACCACTTCT
GCGCTCGGCCCTTCCGGCTGGCTGGTTTATTGCTGATAAATCTGGAGCCGGTGAGCGTGGGTCTCGCGGT
ATCATTGCAGCACTGGGGCCAGATGGTAAGCCCTCCCGTATCGTAGTTATCTACACGACGGGGAGTCAGG
CAACTATGGATGAACGAAATAGACAGATCGCTGAGATAGGTGCCTCACTGATTAAGCATTGGTAACTGTC
AGACCAAGTTTACTCATATATACTTTAGATTGATTTAAAACTTCATTTTTAATTTAAAAGGATCTAGGTG
AAGATCCTTTTTGATAATCTCATGACCAAAATCCCTTAACGTGAGTTTTCGTTCCACTGAGCGTCAGACC
CCGTAGAAAAGATCAAAGGATCTTCTTGAGATCCTTTTTTTCTGCGCGTAATCTGCTGCTTGCAAACAAA
AAAACCACCGCTACCAGCGGTGGTTTGTTTGCCGGATCAAGAGCTACCAACTCTTTTTCCGAAGGTAACT
GGCTTCAGCAGAGCGCAGATACCAAATACTGTTCTTCTAGTGTAGCCGTAGTTAGGCCACCACTTCAAGA
ACTCTGTAGCACCGCCTACATACCTCGCTCTGCTAATCCTGTTACCAGTGGCTGCTGCCAGTGGCGATAA
GTCGTGTCTTACCGGGTTGGACTCAAGACGATAGTTACCGGATAAGGCGCAGCGGTCGGGCTGAACGGGG
GGTTCGTGCACACAGCCCAGCTTGGAGCGAACGACCTACACCGAACTGAGATACCTACAGCGTGAGCTAT
GAGAAAGCGCCACGCTTCCCGAAGGGAGAAAGGCGGACAGGTATCCGGTAAGCGGCAGGGTCGGAACAGG
AGAGCGCACGAGGGAGCTTCCAGGGGGAAACGCCTGGTATCTTTATAGTCCTGTCGGGTTTCGCCACCTC
TGACTTGAGCGTCGATTTTTGTGATGCTCGTCAGGGGGGCGGAGCCTATGGAAAAACGCCAGCAACGCGG
CCTTTTTACGGTTCCTGGCCTTTTGCTGGCCTTTTGCTCACATGTTCTTTCCTGCGTTATCCCCTGATTC
TGTGGATAACCGTATTACCGCCTTTGAGTGAGCTGATACCGCTCGCCGCAGCCGAACGACCGAGCGCAGC
GAGTCAGTGAGCGAGGAAGCGGAAGA
Features (pLannotate 1.2.2; 7 found; start..end, strand, type, name):
      1..93      +  CDS            lacI (fragment): lac repressor; lacI; The lac repressor binds to the lac operator to inhibit transcription in E. coli. This inhibition can be relieved by adding lactose or isopropyl-β-D-thiogalactopyranoside (IPTG).
    173..189     -  CDS            lacZα (fragment): LacZα fragment of β-galactosidase; lacZ fragment
    189..268     -  misc_feature   bom (fragment): basis of mobility region from pBR322
    370..405     -  CDS            rop (fragment): Rop protein, which maintains plasmids at low copy number; rop
    500..604     +  promoter       AmpR promoter: bla
    605..1465    +  CDS            AmpR: β-lactamase; bla; confers resistance to ampicillin, carbenicillin, and related antibiotics
   1636..2224    +  rep_origin     ori: high-copy-number ColE1/pMB1/pBR322/pUC origin of replication
