[The description below was written by a language model from this plasmid's Addgene catalogue record and pLannotate feature annotations shown in this document.]
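Description:
pFSBC39 is a small (about 2.4 kb) bacterial plasmid built on a pUC19 backbone that serves as a template carrier for one member of the FREQ-Seq barcode set. It is propagated in E. coli at high copy number through the ColE1/pMB1-type pUC origin and is selected with ampicillin via the β-lactamase gene (AmpR) driven by its native bla promoter. These two elements are the only intact functional units found by automated annotation. The remaining hits are short fragments of lacI, lacZα, the pBR322 bom region and rop. They are best read as leftover backbone sequence rather than working genes, which fits a pUC19 derivative that has been trimmed below its usual size and no longer has a complete lacZα cassette.

The payload is a short synthetic insert carrying a six-nucleotide FREQ-Seq barcode specific to this plasmid. The feature table does not annotate the barcode or any flanking adapter sequence, so its exact position and surrounding context in the plasmid cannot be stated from the record, and the cloning method is listed as unknown. No promoter is needed or described for the insert, since it is not an expression construct.

According to the depositor, plasmids in this series are used to generate bridging primers carrying Illumina-compatible barcodes. These primers feed into FREQ-Seq, a sequencing-based method for measuring allele frequencies directly from mixed populations with minimal library preparation. Giving each sample its own barcode plasmid from the series presumably allows many samples to be pooled and later distinguished in one sequencing run.
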