Addgene plasmid #44803: pFSBC39
Depositing lab: Christopher Marx. Depositing organization: Harvard University. Publication: FREQ-Seq: a rapid, cost-effective, sequencing-based method to determine allele frequencies directly from mixed populations. Chubiz LM, Lee MC, Delaney NF, Marx CJ. PLoS One. 2012;7(10):e47959. doi: 10.1371/journal.pone.0047959. Epub 2012 Oct 31. PubMed 23118913.
Backbone
  Vector backbone: pUC19
Growth in bacteria
  Bacterial resistance: Ampicillin, 100 μg/mL
  Growth temperature: 37°C
  Growth strain: DH10B
  Copy number: High Copy
Gene/Insert
  Gene/Insert name: FREQ-Seq Barcode: TTTAGA
  Species: Synthetic
  Cloning method: Unknown
  Sequencing primers: 5′ pBR322ori-F
Terms and licenses: Academic/Nonprofit Terms; Industry Terms: Not Available to Industry
Depositor comments: These plasmids are used to generate bridging primers with Illumina-compatible barcodes for allele frequency sequencing (FREQ-Seq). Similar to RNA-Seq, the FREQ-Seq method can rapidly determine allele frequencies directly from mixed populations with minimal library preparation.
How to cite: pFSBC39 was a gift from Christopher Marx (Addgene plasmid # 44803 ; http://n2t.net/addgene:44803 ; RRID:Addgene_44803)
