>Addgene plasmid #44803 | pFSBC39 | addgene partial sequence | sequence record 63038 | pBR322ori-F 5'-GGGAAACGCCTGGTATCTTT-3'
GATTTTTGTGATGCTCGTCAGGGGGGCGGAGCCTATGGAAAAACGCCAGCAACGCGGCCTTTTTACGGTT
CCTGGCCTTTTGCTGGCCTTTTGCTCACATGTTCTTTCCTGCGTTATCCCCTGATTCTGTGGATAACCGT
ATTACCGCCTTTGAGTGAGCTGATACCGCTCGCCGCAGCCGAACGACCGAGCGCAGCGAGTCAGTGAGCG
AGGAAGCGGAAGAGCGCCCAATACGCAAACCGCCTCTCCCCGCGCGTTGGCCGATTCATTAATGCAGCTG
GCACGACAGGTTTCCCGACTGGAAAGCGGGCAGTGAGCGCAACGCAATTAAAATGATACGGCGACCACCG
AGATCTACACTCTTTCCCTACACGACGCTCTTCCGATCTTTTAGAGTAAAACGACGGCCAGTTACGCATC
TGTGCGGTATTTCACACCGCATATGGTGCACTCTCAGTACAATCTGCTCTGATGCCGCATAGTTAAGCCA
GCCCCGACACCCGCCAACACCCGCTGACGCGCCCTGACGGGCTTGTCTGCTCCCGGCATCCGCTTACAGA
CAAGCTGTGACCGTCTCCGGGAGCTGCATGTGTCAGAGGTTTTCACCGTCATCACCGAAACGCGCGAGAC
GAAAGGGCCTCGTGATACGCCTATTTTTATAGGTTAATGTCATGATAATAATGGTTTCTTAGACGTCAGG
TGGCACTTTTCGGGGAAATGTGCGCGGAACCCCTATTTGTTTATTTTTCTAAATACATTCAAATATGTAT
CCGCTCATGAGACAATAACCCTGATAAATGCTTCAATAATATTGAAAAA
